Addgene plasmid #210405: pOPINVHH_his
Purpose: (Empty Backbone) For expression of VHH with C-terminal his tag
Depositing lab: Ray Owens. Depositing organization: Rosalind Franklin Institute. Publication: From Llama to Nanobody: A Streamlined Workflow for the Generation of Functionalised VHHs. Eyssen LE, Ramadurai S, Abdelkarim S, Buckle I, Cornish K, Lin H, Jones AK, Stephens GJ, Owens RJ. Bio Protoc. 2024 Mar 20;14(6):e4962. doi: 10.21769/BioProtoc.4962. eCollection 2024 Mar 20. PubMed 38841291.
Backbone
  Vector backbone: pADL-23c
  Backbone manufacturer: Antibody Design Labs
  Backbone size (bp): 3960
  Modifications to backbone: Insertion of LacZalpha and addition of C-terminal his tag
  Vector type: Bacterial Expression
  Promoter: lac
  Tag / fusion protein: his6 (C terminal on backbone)
Growth in bacteria
  Bacterial resistance: Ampicillin, 100 μg/mL
  Growth temperature: 37°C
  Growth strain: DH5alpha
  Copy number: High Copy
Gene/Insert
  Cloning method: Ligation Independent Cloning
  Sequencing primers: 5′ gcttccggctcgtatgttg; 3′ gtcgtctttccagacgttag
Terms and licenses: Academic/Nonprofit Terms; Industry Terms: Not Available to Industry
How to cite: pOPINVHH_his was a gift from Ray Owens (Addgene plasmid # 210405 ; http://n2t.net/addgene:210405 ; RRID:Addgene_210405)
