[The description below was written by a language model from this plasmid's Addgene catalogue record and pLannotate feature annotations shown in this document.]
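Description:
pOPINVHH_his is an empty bacterial expression backbone for producing VHH (nanobody) domains with a C-terminal hexahistidine tag in E. coli. It is derived from the phagemid pADL-23c, modified by insertion of a LacZα fragment and addition of the his tag. The sequenced record is about 4.1 kb. The plasmid is maintained at high copy through a ColE1/pUC-type origin and selected with ampicillin via the β-lactamase gene under its own promoter. An f1 origin inherited from the phagemid parent is also present and would allow single-stranded DNA production and packaging with helper phage.

The expression cassette is driven by the lac promoter with its CAP binding site and lac operator, so transcription is repressed by lac repressor and induced with IPTG. Only a short lacI fragment is annotated, so repressor would have to come from the host. Downstream lies a pectate lyase (pel-type) leader fragment, a signal sequence typically used to direct the product to the periplasm, where the disulfide bond of an antibody domain can form. It is followed by the LacZα stuffer, the 6xHis tag and then M13 gene III, which encodes the minor coat protein pIII. VHH sequences are introduced by ligation-independent cloning. The LacZα segment presumably serves as a replaceable stuffer that permits blue/white screening for recombinants, although the record does not say this explicitly. Gene III is a remnant of the phage display backbone. The record does not state how the tagged VHH is separated from pIII, for example by an intervening stop codon. A short attP-like annotation near the end of gene III is probably an incidental match. The associated work describes a workflow for generating functionalised nanobodies from llama immunisation.
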