Features (pLannotate 1.2.2; 13 found; start..end, strand, type, name):
     21..125     +  promoter       AmpR promoter: bla
    126..986     +  CDS            AmpR: β-lactamase; bla; confers resistance to ampicillin, carbenicillin, and related antibiotics
   1157..1745    +  rep_origin     ori: high-copy-number ColE1/pMB1/pBR322/pUC origin of replication
   1805..1897    +  CDS            lacI (fragment): lac repressor; lacI; The lac repressor binds to the lac operator to inhibit transcription in E. coli. This inhibition can be relieved by adding lactose or isopropyl-β-D-thiogalactopyranoside (IPTG).
   1910..1931    +  protein_bind   CAP binding site: CAP binding activates transcription in the presence of cAMP. E. coli catabolite activator protein
   1946..1976    +  promoter       lac promoter: promoter for the E. coli lac operon
   1984..2000    +  protein_bind   lac operator: The lac repressor binds to the lac operator to inhibit transcription in E. coli. This inhibition can be relieved by adding lactose or isopropyl-β-D-thiogalactopyranoside (IPTG). lac repressor encoded by lacI
   2025..2087    +  CDS            pel1 (fragment): PLY1_PECAS - Also known as pelA. Experimental evidence at protein level: Swiss-Prot protein existence level 1. Involved in maceration and soft-rotting of plant tissue. From Pectobacterium atrosepticum (strain SCRI 1043 / ATCC BAA-672) (Erwinia carotovora subsp. atroseptica).
   2089..2262    +  CDS            lacZα: LacZα fragment of β-galactosidase; lacZ fragment
   2280..2297    +  CDS            6xHis: 6xHis affinity tag
   2359..3576    +  CDS            M13 gene III (sequence partly withheld): pIII; III; minor coat protein
   3591..3628    +  protein_bind   attP6 (fragment): mutant version of attP; recombination site for the Gateway® BP reaction BP™ Clonase
   3714..4142    -  rep_origin     f1 ori (sequence partly withheld): f1 bacteriophage origin of replication; arrow indicates direction of (+) strand synthesis
>Addgene plasmid #210405 | pOPINVHH_his | addgene full sequence | sequence record 421893 | Addgene NGS Result
GCACTTTTCGGGGAAATGTGCGCGGAACCCCTATTTGTTTATTTTTCTAAATACATTCAAATATGTATCC
GCTCATGAGACAATAACCCTGATAAATGCTTCAATAATATTGAAAAAGGAAGAGTATGAGTATTCAACAT
TTCCGTGTCGCCCTTATTCCCTTTTTTGCGGCATTTTGCCTTCCTGTTTTTGCTCACCCAGAAACGCTGG
TGAAAGTAAAAGATGCTGAAGATCAGTTGGGTGCACGAGTGGGTTACATCGAACTGGATCTCAACAGCGG
TAAGATCCTTGAGAGTTTTCGCCCCGAAGAACGTTTTCCAATGATGAGCACTTTTAAAGTTCTGCTATGT
GGCGCGGTATTATCCCGTATTGACGCCGGGCAAGAGCAACTCGGTCGCCGCATACACTATTCTCAGAATG
ACTTGGTTGAGTACTCACCAGTCACAGAAAAGCATCTTACGGATGGCATGACAGTAAGAGAATTATGCAG
TGCTGCCATAACCATGAGTGATAACACTGCGGCCAACTTACTTCTGACAACGATCGGAGGACCGAAGGAG
CTAACCGCTTTTTTGCACAACATGGGGGATCATGTAACTCGCCTTGATCGTTGGGAACCGGAGCTGAATG
AAGCCATACCAAACGACGAGCGTGACACCACGATGCCTGTAGCAATGGCAACAACGTTGCGCAAACTATT
AACTGGCGAACTACTTACTCTAGCTTCCCGGCAACAATTAATAGACTGGATGGAGGCGGATAAAGTTGCA
GGACCACTTCTGCGCTCGGCGCTTCCGGCTGGCTGGTTTATTGCTGATAAATCTGGAGCCGGTGAGCGTG
GGTCTCGCGGTATCATTGCAGCACTGGGGCCAGATGGTAAGCCCTCCCGTATCGTAGTTATCTACACGAC
GGGGAGTCAGGCAACTATGGATGAACGAAATAGACAGATCGCTGAGATAGGTGCCTCACTGATTAAGCAT
TGGTAACTGTCAGACCAAGTTTACTCATATATACTTTAGATTGATTTAAAACTTCATTTTTAATTTAAAA
GGATCTAGGTGAAGATCCTTTTTGATAATCTCATGACCAAAATCCCTTAACGTGAGTTTTCGTTCCACTG
AGCGTCAGACCCCGTAGAAAAGATCAAAGGATCTTCTTGAGATCCTTTTTTTCTGCGCGTAATCTGCTGC
TTGCAAACAAAAAAACCACCGCTACCAGCGGTGGTTTGTTTGCCGGATCAAGAGCTACCAACTCTTTTTC
CGAAGGTAACTGGCTTCAGCAGAGCGCAGATACCAAATACTGTTCTTCTAGTGTAGCCGTAGTTAGGCCA
CCACTTCAAGAACTCTGTAGCACCGCCTACATACCTCGCTCTGCTAATCCTGTTACCAGTGGCTGCTGCC
AGTGGCGATAAGTCGTGTCTTACCGGGTTGGACTCAAGACGATAGTTACCGGATAAGGCGCAGCGGTCGG
GCTGAACGGGGGGTTCGTGCACACAGCCCAGCTTGGAGCGAACGACCTACACCGAACTGAGATACCTACA
GCGTGAGCTATGAGAAAGCGCCACGCTTCCCGAAGGGAGAAAGGCGGACAGGTATCCGGTAAGCGGCAGG
GTCGGAACAGGAGAGCGCACGAGGGAGCTTCCAGGGGGAAACGCCTGGTATCTTTATAGTCCTGTCGGGT
TTCGCCACCTCTGACTTGAGCGTCGATTTTTGTGATGCTCGTCAGGGGGGCGGAGCCTATGGAAAAACGC
CAGCAACGCGGCCTTTTTACGGTTCCTGGCCTTTTGCTGGCCTTTTGCTCACATGCGCCCAATACGCAAA
CCGCCTCTCCCCGCGCGTTGGCCGATTCATTAATGCAGCTGGCACGACAGGTTTCCCGACTGGAAAGCGG
GCAGTGAGCGCAACGCAATTAATGTGAGTTAGCTCACTCATTAGGCACCCCAGGCTTTACACTTTATGCT
TCCGGCTCGTATGTTGTGTGGAATTGTGAGCGGATAACAATTTGAATTCAAGGAGACAGTCATAATGAAA
TACCTATTGCCTACGGCGGCCGCTGGATTGTTATTACTCGCGGCCCAGCCGGCCATGGATGACCATGATT
ACGGATTCACTGGCCGTCGTTTTACAACGTCGTGACTGGGAAAACCCTGGCGTTACCCAACTTAATCGCC
TTGCAGCACATCCCCCTTTCGCCAGCTGGCGTAATAGCGAAGAGGCCCGCACCGATCGCCCTTCCCAACA
GTTGCGCAGCCTGAATGGCGAATGGCGCCATCCTCAGGCCACCATCACCATCACCATTAATAACCACCAT
CATGGCGCAGAACAAAAACTCATCTCAGAAGAGGATCTGTCTTAGGCC
[611 nt withheld, positions 2359-2969]
CCAATCGTCTGACCTGCCTCAACCTCCTGTC
[50 nt withheld, positions 3001-3050]
CGGCTCTGAGGGTGGCGGTTCTGAGGGTGGCGGCTCTGAGGGTGGCGGTTCCGGTGGCGGCTCCGGTTCC
GGTGATTTTGATTATGAAAAA
[113 nt withheld, positions 3142-3254]
T
[41 nt withheld, positions 3256-3296]
T
[62 nt withheld, positions 3298-3359]
A
[92 nt withheld, positions 3361-3452]
A
[123 nt withheld, positions 3454-3576]
GCTAGCTAACAGTCCTATGAATCAACTACTTAGATGGTATTAGTGACCTGTAACAGAGCATTAGCGCAAG
GTGATTTTTGTCTTCTTGCGCTAATTTTTTGTCATCAAACCTGTCGCACTCCTTAATATTTTGTTAAAAT
TCGCGTTAAATTTTTGTTAAATCAGCTCATTTTTTAACCAATAGGCCGAAATCGGCAAAATCCCTTATAA
ATCAAAAGAATAGACCGAGATAGGGT
[37 nt withheld, positions 3813-3849]
AAAGAACGTGGACTCCAACGTCAAAGG
[49 nt withheld, positions 3877-3925]
T
[91 nt withheld, positions 3927-4017]
G
[124 nt withheld, positions 4019-4142]
CAGGTG
